Addgene plasmid #67837: pSG5-FLAG-mEKLF Zinc Fingers
Purpose: Expression of murine EKLF Zinc Fingers (aa 287-end) fused to Flag and driven by SV40 promoter
Depositing lab: James Bieker. Depositing organization: Icahn School of Medicine at Mount Sinai. Publication: Unanticipated repression function linked to erythroid Kruppel-like factor. Chen X, Bieker JJ. Mol Cell Biol. 2001 May;21(9):3118-25. 10.1128/MCB.21.9.3118-3125.2001 PubMed 11287616.
Backbone
  Vector backbone: pSG5
  Backbone manufacturer: Stratagene
  Backbone size w/o insert (bp): 4076
  Vector type: Mammalian Expression
Growth in bacteria
  Bacterial resistance: Ampicillin, 100 μg/mL
  Growth temperature: 37°C
  Growth strain: DH5alpha
  Copy number: Unknown
Gene/Insert
  Gene/Insert name: EKLF
  Species: M. musculus (mouse)
  Mutation: Zinc Fingers are amino acids 287-end; this numbering is based on amino acid 19 as the initiator Methionine; See depositor comments below on mutations G299S, T305S
  Entrez Gene: Klf1 (a.k.a. Eklf, Nan)
  Promoter: SV40
  Tag / fusion protein: Flag (N terminal on insert)
  Cloning method: Restriction Enzyme; 5′ cloning site StuI (unknown if destroyed); 3′ cloning site BamHI (unknown if destroyed)
  Sequencing primers: 5′ SV40pro-F2 (CCCCATGGCTGACTAATTTTT); 3′ SV40 poly A Reverse
Terms and licenses: Academic/Nonprofit Terms; Industry Terms: Not Available to Industry
Depositor comments: Mutations G299S, T305S have no functional consequences.
How to cite: pSG5-FLAG-mEKLF Zinc Fingers was a gift from James Bieker (Addgene plasmid # 67837 ; http://n2t.net/addgene:67837 ; RRID:Addgene_67837)
