[The description below was written by a language model from this plasmid's Addgene catalogue record.]
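Description:
pSG5-FLAG-mEKLF Zinc Fingers is a mammalian expression plasmid built on the Stratagene pSG5 backbone (about 4.1 kb without insert). It is propagated in E. coli under ampicillin selection; the record lists the copy number as unknown and includes no feature table, so the bacterial origin and other backbone elements are not itemised. No mammalian selection marker is recorded, which fits use in transient transfection.

The payload is a truncated fragment of mouse erythroid Krüppel-like factor (EKLF, gene Klf1) covering the zinc finger region from amino acid 287 to the C-terminal end of the protein. This numbering treats residue 19 of the annotated sequence as the initiator methionine. A FLAG epitope is fused to the N terminus of the fragment, allowing detection or immunoprecipitation with anti-FLAG antibodies. Transcription is driven by the SV40 promoter, and the 3′ sequencing primer listed implies an SV40 polyadenylation signal downstream. The insert was placed by restriction cloning between StuI and BamHI sites, and it is not known whether these sites survived. The insert carries two substitutions, G299S and T305S, which the depositor reports have no functional consequences.

The construct expresses the isolated DNA-binding zinc finger domain of EKLF in mammalian cells, separate from the rest of the protein. The associated publication concerns a repression function linked to EKLF, so the plasmid presumably served in domain-mapping work of that kind, although the record does not describe specific assays.
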