>Addgene plasmid #67837 | pSG5-FLAG-mEKLF Zinc Fingers | addgene partial sequence | sequence record 120381 | SV40pro-F 5'-TATTTATGCAGAGGCCGAGG-3'
TAGTGAAGAGGCTTTTTTGGAGGCCTAGGCTTTTGCAAAAAGCTCCGGATCGATCCTGAGAACTTCAGGG
TGAGTTTGGGGACCCTTGATTGTTCTTTCTTTTTCGCTATTGTAAAATTCATGTTATATGGAGGGGGCAA
AGTTTTCAGGGTGTTGTTTAGAATGGGAAGATGTCCCTTGTATCACCATGGACCCTCATGATAATTTTGT
TTCTTTCACTTTCTACTCTGTTGACAACCATTGTCTCCTCTTATTTTCTTTTCATTTTCTGTAACTTTTT
CGTTAAACTTTAGCTTGCATTTGTAACGAATTTTTAAATTCACTTTTGTTTATTTGTCAGATTGTAAGTA
CTTTCTCTAATCACTTTTTTTTCAAGGCAATCAGGGTATATTATATTGTACTTCAGCACAGTTTTAGAGA
ACAATTGTTATAATTAAATGATAAGGTAGAATATTTCTGCATATAAATTCTGGCTGGCGTGGAAATATTC
TTATTGGTAGAAACAACTACATCCTGGTCATCATCCTGCCTTTCTCTTTATGGTTACAATGATATACACT
GTTTGAGATGAGGATAAAATACTCTGAGTCCAAACCGGGCCCCTCTGCTAACCATGTTCATGCCTTCTTC
TTTTTCCTACAGCTCCTGGGCAACGTGCTGGTTATTGTGCTGTCTCATCATTTTGGCAAAGAATTGTAAT
ACGACTCACTATAGGGCGAATTCTAGAACTAGTGGATCCGCCACCATGGACTACAAGGACGACGATGACA
AAGATCCCCCCATGGCCTCAGCTAGCAAGAGGCAGGCGGCACATACGTGCGGGCACGAAAGCTGCGGGAA
GAGCTACTCCAAGAGCTCGCACCTCAAGGCGCACCTGCGCACGCACACGG
