>Addgene plasmid #67837 | pSG5-FLAG-mEKLF Zinc Fingers | addgene partial sequence | sequence record 120693 | SV40pA-R 5'-GAAATTTGTGATGCTATTGC-3'
AGTTCTGCTTTAATAAGATCTGGATCCGAATTAGCTTGATATCGAATTCCTGCAGCCCGATCCACTCTTA
TTTCATCCCCAGTCCTTGTGCAGGATCACTCAGAGGTGACGCTTCATGTGCAGAGCTAAGTGGTCAGAGC
GTGAAAAAGCACGTGGGCAGAGGCCACAGCAGAAGGGACGATGTCCAGTGTGCTTCCGGTAGTGGCGCGT
CAGTTCGTCTGAGCGAGCGAACCTCCAGTCACAGCCGTCCCAGGAGCAGGCATAAGGCTTCTCTCCCGTG
TGCGTGCGCAGGTGCGCCTTGAGGTGCGAGCTCTTGGAGTAGCTCTTCCCGCAGCTTTCGTGCCCGCACG
TATGTGCCGCCTGCCTCTTGCTAGCTGAGGCCATGGGGGGATCTTTGTCATCGTCGTCCTTGTAGTCCAT
GGTGGCGGATCCACTAGTTCTAGAATTCGCCCTATAGTGAGTCGTATTACAATTCTTTGCCAAAATGATG
AGACAGCACAATAACCAGCACGTTGCCCAGGAGCTGTAGGAAAAAGAAGAAGGCATGAACATGGTTAGCA
GAGGGGCCCGGTTTGGACTCAGAGTATTTTATCCTCATCTCAAACAGTGTATATCATTGTAACCATAAAG
AGAAAGGCAGGATGATGACCAGGATGTAGTTGTTTCTACCAATAAGAATATTTCCACGCCAGCCAGAATT
TATATGCAGAAATATTCTACCTTATCATTTAATTATAACAATTGTTCTCTAAAACTGTGCTGAAGTACAA
TATAATATACCCTGATTGCCTTGAAA
